Addgene plasmid #119758: pGEX6P1-N-Strep2
Purpose: (Empty Backbone) Allows cloning of gene of interest into bacterial expression vector with PreScission Protease cleavable N-terminal GST tag, and a retained N-terminal Strep-II tag.
Depositing lab: Andrew Jackson & Martin Reijns. Depositing organization: University of Edinburgh.
Backbone
  Vector backbone: pGEX-6-P1
  Backbone manufacturer: Amersham
  Backbone size (bp): 5000
  Modifications to backbone: Strep-tag II fusion tag cloned into BamHI site of pGEX6P1, BamHI site only intact on 5' end
  Vector type: Bacterial Expression
  Promoter: tac promoter
  Tag / fusion protein: GST (N terminal on insert); Strep-tag II fusion tag (N terminal on insert)
Growth in bacteria
  Bacterial resistance: Ampicillin, 100 μg/mL
  Growth temperature: 37°C
  Growth strain: DH5alpha
  Copy number: High Copy
Gene/Insert
  Cloning method: Restriction Enzyme
  Sequencing primers: 5′ PGEX5' - GGGCTGGCAAGCCACGTTTGGTG; 3′ PGEX3' - CCGGGAGCTGCATGTGTCAGAGG
Terms and licenses: Academic/Nonprofit Terms; Industry Terms: Not Available to Industry
How to cite: pGEX6P1-N-Strep2 was a gift from Andrew Jackson & Martin Reijns (Addgene plasmid # 119758 ; http://n2t.net/addgene:119758 ; RRID:Addgene_119758)
