[The description below was written by a language model from this plasmid's Addgene catalogue record and pLannotate feature annotations shown in this document.]
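Description:
pGEX6P1-N-Strep2 is an empty bacterial expression backbone derived from pGEX-6P-1, about 5.0 kb, designed for producing recombinant proteins in E. coli as N-terminal GST fusions that also carry a Strep-tag II. It replicates from a high-copy ColE1/pMB1-type origin and is selected with ampicillin through the β-lactamase gene and its own promoter. Short annotated fragments of rop, the pBR322 bom region, a lac promoter/lacZα segment and yciV are remnants of the parental backbone rather than functional payload.

The expression cassette is driven by the tac promoter, a strong trp/lac hybrid, followed by a lac operator. A plasmid-borne lacI gene supplies the repressor, so transcription is held off until it is induced with IPTG. One of the two sequence records annotates the lacI promoter as the stronger lacIq variant and the other as the ordinary lacI promoter; otherwise the two tables show the same 5,014 nt circle with different start points.

Downstream of the promoter lies the Schistosoma japonicum glutathione S-transferase coding sequence, then a short gap that, according to the catalogue entry, holds the PreScission protease site (not annotated in the tables), then Strep-tag II. The tag was inserted into the BamHI site, which remains intact only on the 5' side. A gene of interest is added by restriction cloning downstream of the tag, in frame. The fusion can be captured on glutathione resin, and protease cleavage then removes GST while leaving Strep-tag II on the protein's N terminus. That retained tag allows a second purification step or detection with Strep-Tactin.
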