Features (pLannotate 1.2.2; 17 found; start..end, strand, type, name):
      6..107     -  CDS            yciV (fragment): RNAAM_ECOLI - Also known as trpH From Escherichia coli (strain K12).
    183..211     +  promoter       tac promoter: strong E. coli promoter; hybrid between the trp and lac UV5 promoters
    219..235     +  protein_bind   lac operator: The lac repressor binds to the lac operator to inhibit transcription in E. coli. This inhibition can be relieved by adding lactose or isopropyl-β-D-thiogalactopyranoside (IPTG). lac repressor encoded by lacI
    258..911     +  CDS            GST26_SCHJA: Experimental evidence at protein level: Swiss-Prot protein existence level 1. GST isoenzymes appear to play a central role in the parasite detoxification system. Other functions are also suspected including a role in increasing the solubility of haematin in the parasite gut. From Schistosoma japonicum (Blood fluke).
    951..974     +  CDS            Strep-Tag II: peptide that binds Strep-Tactin®, an engineered form of streptavidin
   1031..1070    +  CDS            rop (fragment): Rop protein, which maintains plasmids at low copy number; rop
   1172..1212    +  misc_feature   bom (fragment): basis of mobility region from pBR322
   1317..1421    +  promoter       AmpR promoter: bla
   1422..2282    +  CDS            AmpR: β-lactamase; bla; confers resistance to ampicillin, carbenicillin, and related antibiotics
   2453..3041    +  rep_origin     ori: high-copy-number ColE1/pMB1/pBR322/pUC origin of replication
   3227..3278    -  misc_feature   bom (fragment): basis of mobility region from pBR322
   3285..3362    +  promoter       lacIq promoter: lacI (mutant); In the lacIq allele, a single base change in the promoter boosts expression of the lacI gene about 10-fold.
   3363..4445    +  CDS            lacI: lac repressor; lacI; The lac repressor binds to the lac operator to inhibit transcription in E. coli. This inhibition can be relieved by adding lactose or isopropyl-β-D-thiogalactopyranoside (IPTG).
   4458..4479    +  protein_bind   CAP binding site: CAP binding activates transcription in the presence of cAMP. E. coli catabolite activator protein
   4494..4524    +  promoter       lac promoter: promoter for the E. coli lac operon
   4532..4548    +  protein_bind   lac operator: The lac repressor binds to the lac operator to inhibit transcription in E. coli. This inhibition can be relieved by adding lactose or isopropyl-β-D-thiogalactopyranoside (IPTG). lac repressor encoded by lacI
   4568..4741    +  CDS            lacZα: LacZα fragment of β-galactosidase; lacZ fragment
>Addgene plasmid #119758 | pGEX6P1-N-Strep2 | depositor full sequence | sequence record 226710 | pGEX6P1-N-Strep2 sequence 5014 bps
ACGTTATCGACTGCACGGTGCACCAATGCTTCTGGCGTCAGGCAGCCATCGGAAGCTGTGGTATGGCTGT
GCAGGTCGTAAATCACTGCATAATTCGTGTCGCTCAAGGCGCACTCCCGTTCTGGATAATGTTTTTTGCG
CCGACATCATAACGGTTCTGGCAAATATTCTGAAATGAGCTGTTGACAATTAATCATCGGCTCGTATAAT
GTGTGGAATTGTGAGCGGATAACAATTTCACACAGGAAACAGTATTCATGTCCCCTATACTAGGTTATTG
GAAAATTAAGGGCCTTGTGCAACCCACTCGACTTCTTTTGGAATATCTTGAAGAAAAATATGAAGAGCAT
TTGTATGAGCGCGATGAAGGTGATAAATGGCGAAACAAAAAGTTTGAATTGGGTTTGGAGTTTCCCAATC
TTCCTTATTATATTGATGGTGATGTTAAATTAACACAGTCTATGGCCATCATACGTTATATAGCTGACAA
GCACAACATGTTGGGTGGTTGTCCAAAAGAGCGTGCAGAGATTTCAATGCTTGAAGGAGCGGTTTTGGAT
ATTAGATACGGTGTTTCGAGAATTGCATATAGTAAAGACTTTGAAACTCTCAAAGTTGATTTTCTTAGCA
AGCTACCTGAAATGCTGAAAATGTTCGAAGATCGTTTATGTCATAAAACATATTTAAATGGTGATCATGT
AACCCATCCTGACTTCATGTTGTATGACGCTCTTGATGTTGTTTTATACATGGACCCAATGTGCCTGGAT
GCGTTCCCAAAATTAGTTTGTTTTAAAAAACGTATTGAAGCTATCCCACAAATTGATAAGTACTTGAAAT
CCAGCAAGTATATAGCATGGCCTTTGCAGGGCTGGCAAGCCACGTTTGGTGGTGGCGACCATCCTCCAAA
ATCGGATCTGGAAGTTCTGTTCCAGGGGCCCCTGGGATCCTGGAGCCACCCGCAGTTCGAAAAGCGATCC
CCGGAATTCCCGGGTCGACTCGAGCGGCCGCATCGTGACTGACTGACGATCTGCCTCGCGCGTTTCGGTG
ATGACGGTGAAAACCTCTGACACATGCAGCTCCCGGAGACGGTCACAGCTTGTCTGTAAGCGGATGCCGG
GAGCAGACAAGCCCGTCAGGGCGCGTCAGCGGGTGTTGGCGGGTGTCGGGGCGCAGCCATGACCCAGTCA
CGTAGCGATAGCGGAGTGTATAATTCTTGAAGACGAAAGGGCCTCGTGATACGCCTATTTTTATAGGTTA
ATGTCATGATAATAATGGTTTCTTAGACGTCAGGTGGCACTTTTCGGGGAAATGTGCGCGGAACCCCTAT
TTGTTTATTTTTCTAAATACATTCAAATATGTATCCGCTCATGAGACAATAACCCTGATAAATGCTTCAA
TAATATTGAAAAAGGAAGAGTATGAGTATTCAACATTTCCGTGTCGCCCTTATTCCCTTTTTTGCGGCAT
TTTGCCTTCCTGTTTTTGCTCACCCAGAAACGCTGGTGAAAGTAAAAGATGCTGAAGATCAGTTGGGTGC
ACGAGTGGGTTACATCGAACTGGATCTCAACAGCGGTAAGATCCTTGAGAGTTTTCGCCCCGAAGAACGT
TTTCCAATGATGAGCACTTTTAAAGTTCTGCTATGTGGCGCGGTATTATCCCGTGTTGACGCCGGGCAAG
AGCAACTCGGTCGCCGCATACACTATTCTCAGAATGACTTGGTTGAGTACTCACCAGTCACAGAAAAGCA
TCTTACGGATGGCATGACAGTAAGAGAATTATGCAGTGCTGCCATAACCATGAGTGATAACACTGCGGCC
AACTTACTTCTGACAACGATCGGAGGACCGAAGGAGCTAACCGCTTTTTTGCACAACATGGGGGATCATG
TAACTCGCCTTGATCGTTGGGAACCGGAGCTGAATGAAGCCATACCAAACGACGAGCGTGACACCACGAT
GCCTGCAGCAATGGCAACAACGTTGCGCAAACTATTAACTGGCGAACTACTTACTCTAGCTTCCCGGCAA
CAATTAATAGACTGGATGGAGGCGGATAAAGTTGCAGGACCACTTCTGCGCTCGGCCCTTCCGGCTGGCT
GGTTTATTGCTGATAAATCTGGAGCCGGTGAGCGTGGGTCTCGCGGTATCATTGCAGCACTGGGGCCAGA
TGGTAAGCCCTCCCGTATCGTAGTTATCTACACGACGGGGAGTCAGGCAACTATGGATGAACGAAATAGA
CAGATCGCTGAGATAGGTGCCTCACTGATTAAGCATTGGTAACTGTCAGACCAAGTTTACTCATATATAC
TTTAGATTGATTTAAAACTTCATTTTTAATTTAAAAGGATCTAGGTGAAGATCCTTTTTGATAATCTCAT
GACCAAAATCCCTTAACGTGAGTTTTCGTTCCACTGAGCGTCAGACCCCGTAGAAAAGATCAAAGGATCT
TCTTGAGATCCTTTTTTTCTGCGCGTAATCTGCTGCTTGCAAACAAAAAAACCACCGCTACCAGCGGTGG
TTTGTTTGCCGGATCAAGAGCTACCAACTCTTTTTCCGAAGGTAACTGGCTTCAGCAGAGCGCAGATACC
AAATACTGTCCTTCTAGTGTAGCCGTAGTTAGGCCACCACTTCAAGAACTCTGTAGCACCGCCTACATAC
CTCGCTCTGCTAATCCTGTTACCAGTGGCTGCTGCCAGTGGCGATAAGTCGTGTCTTACCGGGTTGGACT
CAAGACGATAGTTACCGGATAAGGCGCAGCGGTCGGGCTGAACGGGGGGTTCGTGCACACAGCCCAGCTT
GGAGCGAACGACCTACACCGAACTGAGATACCTACAGCGTGAGCTATGAGAAAGCGCCACGCTTCCCGAA
GGGAGAAAGGCGGACAGGTATCCGGTAAGCGGCAGGGTCGGAACAGGAGAGCGCACGAGGGAGCTTCCAG
GGGGAAACGCCTGGTATCTTTATAGTCCTGTCGGGTTTCGCCACCTCTGACTTGAGCGTCGATTTTTGTG
ATGCTCGTCAGGGGGGCGGAGCCTATGGAAAAACGCCAGCAACGCGGCCTTTTTACGGTTCCTGGCCTTT
TGCTGGCCTTTTGCTCACATGTTCTTTCCTGCGTTATCCCCTGATTCTGTGGATAACCGTATTACCGCCT
TTGAGTGAGCTGATACCGCTCGCCGCAGCCGAACGACCGAGCGCAGCGAGTCAGTGAGCGAGGAAGCGGA
AGAGCGCCTGATGCGGTATTTTCTCCTTACGCATCTGTGCGGTATTTCACACCGCATAAATTCCGACACC
ATCGAATGGTGCAAAACCTTTCGCGGTATGGCATGATAGCGCCCGGAAGAGAGTCAATTCAGGGTGGTGA
ATGTGAAACCAGTAACGTTATACGATGTCGCAGAGTATGCCGGTGTCTCTTATCAGACCGTTTCCCGCGT
GGTGAACCAGGCCAGCCACGTTTCTGCGAAAACGCGGGAAAAAGTGGAAGCGGCGATGGCGGAGCTGAAT
TACATTCCCAACCGCGTGGCACAACAACTGGCGGGCAAACAGTCGTTGCTGATTGGCGTTGCCACCTCCA
GTCTGGCCCTGCACGCGCCGTCGCAAATTGTCGCGGCGATTAAATCTCGCGCCGATCAACTGGGTGCCAG
CGTGGTGGTGTCGATGGTAGAACGAAGCGGCGTCGAAGCCTGTAAAGCGGCGGTGCACAATCTTCTCGCG
CAACGCGTCAGTGGGCTGATCATTAACTATCCGCTGGATGACCAGGATGCCATTGCTGTGGAAGCTGCCT
GCACTAATGTTCCGGCGTTATTTCTTGATGTCTCTGACCAGACACCCATCAACAGTATTATTTTCTCCCA
TGAAGACGGTACGCGACTGGGCGTGGAGCATCTGGTCGCATTGGGTCACCAGCAAATCGCGCTGTTAGCG
GGCCCATTAAGTTCTGTCTCGGCGCGTCTGCGTCTGGCTGGCTGGCATAAATATCTCACTCGCAATCAAA
TTCAGCCGATAGCGGAACGGGAAGGCGACTGGAGTGCCATGTCCGGTTTTCAACAAACCATGCAAATGCT
GAATGAGGGCATCGTTCCCACTGCGATGCTGGTTGCCAACGATCAGATGGCGCTGGGCGCAATGCGCGCC
ATTACCGAGTCCGGGCTGCGCGTTGGTGCGGATATCTCGGTAGTGGGATACGACGATACCGAAGACAGCT
CATGTTATATCCCGCCGTCAACCACCATCAAACAGGATTTTCGCCTGCTGGGGCAAACCAGCGTGGACCG
CTTGCTGCAACTCTCTCAGGGCCAGGCGGTGAAGGGCAATCAGCTGTTGCCCGTCTCACTGGTGAAAAGA
AAAACCACCCTGGCGCCCAATACGCAAACCGCCTCTCCCCGCGCGTTGGCCGATTCATTAATGCAGCTGG
CACGACAGGTTTCCCGACTGGAAAGCGGGCAGTGAGCGCAACGCAATTAATGTGAGTTAGCTCACTCATT
AGGCACCCCAGGCTTTACACTTTATGCTTCCGGCTCGTATGTTGTGTGGAATTGTGAGCGGATAACAATT
TCACACAGGAAACAGCTATGACCATGATTACGGATTCACTGGCCGTCGTTTTACAACGTCGTGACTGGGA
AAACCCTGGCGTTACCCAACTTAATCGCCTTGCAGCACATCCCCCTTTCGCCAGCTGGCGTAATAGCGAA
GAGGCCCGCACCGATCGCCCTTCCCAACAGTTGCGCAGCCTGAATGGCGAATGGCGCTTTGCCTGGTTTC
CGGCACCAGAAGCGGTGCCGGAAAGCTGGCTGGAGTGCGATCTTCCTGAGGCCGATACTGTCGTCGTCCC
CTCAAACTGGCAGATGCACGGTTACGATGCGCCCATCTACACCAACGTAACCTATCCCATTACGGTCAAT
CCGCCGTTTGTTCCCACGGAGAATCCGACGGGTTGTTACTCGCTCACATTTAATGTTGATGAAAGCTGGC
TACAGGAAGGCCAGACGCGAATTATTTTTGATGGCGTTGGAATT
