Features (pLannotate 1.2.2; 17 found; start..end, strand, type, name):
     23..676     +  CDS            GST26_SCHJA: Experimental evidence at protein level: Swiss-Prot protein existence level 1. GST isoenzymes appear to play a central role in the parasite detoxification system. Other functions are also suspected including a role in increasing the solubility of haematin in the parasite gut. From Schistosoma japonicum (Blood fluke).
    716..739     +  CDS            Strep-Tag II: peptide that binds Strep-Tactin®, an engineered form of streptavidin
    796..835     +  CDS            rop (fragment): Rop protein, which maintains plasmids at low copy number; rop
    937..977     +  misc_feature   bom (fragment): basis of mobility region from pBR322
   1082..1186    +  promoter       AmpR promoter: bla
   1187..2047    +  CDS            AmpR: β-lactamase; bla; confers resistance to ampicillin, carbenicillin, and related antibiotics
   2218..2806    +  rep_origin     ori: high-copy-number ColE1/pMB1/pBR322/pUC origin of replication
   2992..3043    -  misc_feature   bom (fragment): basis of mobility region from pBR322
   3050..3127    +  promoter       lacI promoter: lacI
   3128..4210    +  CDS            lacI: lac repressor; lacI; The lac repressor binds to the lac operator to inhibit transcription in E. coli. This inhibition can be relieved by adding lactose or isopropyl-β-D-thiogalactopyranoside (IPTG).
   4223..4244    +  protein_bind   CAP binding site: CAP binding activates transcription in the presence of cAMP. E. coli catabolite activator protein
   4259..4289    +  promoter       lac promoter: promoter for the E. coli lac operon
   4297..4313    +  protein_bind   lac operator: The lac repressor binds to the lac operator to inhibit transcription in E. coli. This inhibition can be relieved by adding lactose or isopropyl-β-D-thiogalactopyranoside (IPTG). lac repressor encoded by lacI
   4333..4506    +  CDS            lacZα: LacZα fragment of β-galactosidase; lacZ fragment
   4770..4886    -  CDS            yciV (fragment): RNAAM_ECOLI - Also known as trpH From Escherichia coli (strain K12).
   4962..4990    +  promoter       tac promoter: strong E. coli promoter; hybrid between the trp and lac UV5 promoters
   4998..5014    +  protein_bind   lac operator: The lac repressor binds to the lac operator to inhibit transcription in E. coli. This inhibition can be relieved by adding lactose or isopropyl-β-D-thiogalactopyranoside (IPTG). lac repressor encoded by lacI
>Addgene plasmid #119758 | pGEX6P1-N-Strep2 | addgene full sequence | sequence record 233666 | Addgene NGS Result
TTTCACACAGGAAACAGTATTCATGTCCCCTATACTAGGTTATTGGAAAATTAAGGGCCTTGTGCAACCC
ACTCGACTTCTTTTGGAATATCTTGAAGAAAAATATGAAGAGCATTTGTATGAGCGCGATGAAGGTGATA
AATGGCGAAACAAAAAGTTTGAATTGGGTTTGGAGTTTCCCAATCTTCCTTATTATATTGATGGTGATGT
TAAATTAACACAGTCTATGGCCATCATACGTTATATAGCTGACAAGCACAACATGTTGGGTGGTTGTCCA
AAAGAGCGTGCAGAGATTTCAATGCTTGAAGGAGCGGTTTTGGATATTAGATACGGTGTTTCGAGAATTG
CATATAGTAAAGACTTTGAAACTCTCAAAGTTGATTTTCTTAGCAAGCTACCTGAAATGCTGAAAATGTT
CGAAGATCGTTTATGTCATAAAACATATTTAAATGGTGATCATGTAACCCATCCTGACTTCATGTTGTAT
GACGCTCTTGATGTTGTTTTATACATGGACCCAATGTGCCTGGATGCGTTCCCAAAATTAGTTTGTTTTA
AAAAACGTATTGAAGCTATCCCACAAATTGATAAGTACTTGAAATCCAGCAAGTATATAGCATGGCCTTT
GCAGGGCTGGCAAGCCACGTTTGGTGGTGGCGACCATCCTCCAAAATCGGATCTGGAAGTTCTGTTCCAG
GGGCCCCTGGGATCCTGGAGCCACCCGCAGTTCGAAAAGCGATCCCCGGAATTCCCGGGTCGACTCGAGC
GGCCGCATCGTGACTGACTGACGATCTGCCTCGCGCGTTTCGGTGATGACGGTGAAAACCTCTGACACAT
GCAGCTCCCGGAGACGGTCACAGCTTGTCTGTAAGCGGATGCCGGGAGCAGACAAGCCCGTCAGGGCGCG
TCAGCGGGTGTTGGCGGGTGTCGGGGCGCAGCCATGACCCAGTCACGTAGCGATAGCGGAGTGTATAATT
CTTGAAGACGAAAGGGCCTCGTGATACGCCTATTTTTATAGGTTAATGTCATGATAATAATGGTTTCTTA
GACGTCAGGTGGCACTTTTCGGGGAAATGTGCGCGGAACCCCTATTTGTTTATTTTTCTAAATACATTCA
AATATGTATCCGCTCATGAGACAATAACCCTGATAAATGCTTCAATAATATTGAAAAAGGAAGAGTATGA
GTATTCAACATTTCCGTGTCGCCCTTATTCCCTTTTTTGCGGCATTTTGCCTTCCTGTTTTTGCTCACCC
AGAAACGCTGGTGAAAGTAAAAGATGCTGAAGATCAGTTGGGTGCACGAGTGGGTTACATCGAACTGGAT
CTCAACAGCGGTAAGATCCTTGAGAGTTTTCGCCCCGAAGAACGTTTTCCAATGATGAGCACTTTTAAAG
TTCTGCTATGTGGCGCGGTATTATCCCGTGTTGACGCCGGGCAAGAGCAACTCGGTCGCCGCATACACTA
TTCTCAGAATGACTTGGTTGAGTACTCACCAGTCACAGAAAAGCATCTTACGGATGGCATGACAGTAAGA
GAATTATGCAGTGCTGCCATAACCATGAGTGATAACACTGCGGCCAACTTACTTCTGACAACGATCGGAG
GACCGAAGGAGCTAACCGCTTTTTTGCACAACATGGGGGATCATGTAACTCGCCTTGATCGTTGGGAACC
GGAGCTGAATGAAGCCATACCAAACGACGAGCGTGACACCACGATGCCTGCAGCAATGGCAACAACGTTG
CGCAAACTATTAACTGGCGAACTACTTACTCTAGCTTCCCGGCAACAATTAATAGACTGGATGGAGGCGG
ATAAAGTTGCAGGACCACTTCTGCGCTCGGCCCTTCCGGCTGGCTGGTTTATTGCTGATAAATCTGGAGC
CGGTGAGCGTGGGTCTCGCGGTATCATTGCAGCACTGGGGCCAGATGGTAAGCCCTCCCGTATCGTAGTT
ATCTACACGACGGGGAGTCAGGCAACTATGGATGAACGAAATAGACAGATCGCTGAGATAGGTGCCTCAC
TGATTAAGCATTGGTAACTGTCAGACCAAGTTTACTCATATATACTTTAGATTGATTTAAAACTTCATTT
TTAATTTAAAAGGATCTAGGTGAAGATCCTTTTTGATAATCTCATGACCAAAATCCCTTAACGTGAGTTT
TCGTTCCACTGAGCGTCAGACCCCGTAGAAAAGATCAAAGGATCTTCTTGAGATCCTTTTTTTCTGCGCG
TAATCTGCTGCTTGCAAACAAAAAAACCACCGCTACCAGCGGTGGTTTGTTTGCCGGATCAAGAGCTACC
AACTCTTTTTCCGAAGGTAACTGGCTTCAGCAGAGCGCAGATACCAAATACTGTCCTTCTAGTGTAGCCG
TAGTTAGGCCACCACTTCAAGAACTCTGTAGCACCGCCTACATACCTCGCTCTGCTAATCCTGTTACCAG
TGGCTGCTGCCAGTGGCGATAAGTCGTGTCTTACCGGGTTGGACTCAAGACGATAGTTACCGGATAAGGC
GCAGCGGTCGGGCTGAACGGGGGGTTCGTGCACACAGCCCAGCTTGGAGCGAACGACCTACACCGAACTG
AGATACCTACAGCGTGAGCTATGAGAAAGCGCCACGCTTCCCGAAGGGAGAAAGGCGGACAGGTATCCGG
TAAGCGGCAGGGTCGGAACAGGAGAGCGCACGAGGGAGCTTCCAGGGGGAAACGCCTGGTATCTTTATAG
TCCTGTCGGGTTTCGCCACCTCTGACTTGAGCGTCGATTTTTGTGATGCTCGTCAGGGGGGCGGAGCCTA
TGGAAAAACGCCAGCAACGCGGCCTTTTTACGGTTCCTGGCCTTTTGCTGGCCTTTTGCTCACATGTTCT
TTCCTGCGTTATCCCCTGATTCTGTGGATAACCGTATTACCGCCTTTGAGTGAGCTGATACCGCTCGCCG
CAGCCGAACGACCGAGCGCAGCGAGTCAGTGAGCGAGGAAGCGGAAGAGCGCCTGATGCGGTATTTTCTC
CTTACGCATCTGTGCGGTATTTCACACCGCATAAATTCCGACACCATCGAATGGCGCAAAACCTTTCGCG
GTATGGCATGATAGCGCCCGGAAGAGAGTCAATTCAGGGTGGTGAATGTGAAACCAGTAACGTTATACGA
TGTCGCAGAGTATGCCGGTGTCTCTTATCAGACCGTTTCCCGCGTGGTGAACCAGGCCAGCCACGTTTCT
GCGAAAACGCGGGAAAAAGTGGAAGCGGCGATGGCGGAGCTGAATTACATTCCCAACCGCGTGGCACAAC
AACTGGCGGGCAAACAGTCGTTGCTGATTGGCGTTGCCACCTCCAGTCTGGCCCTGCACGCGCCGTCGCA
AATTGTCGCGGCGATTAAATCTCGCGCCGATCAACTGGGTGCCAGCGTGGTGGTGTCGATGGTAGAACGA
AGCGGCGTCGAAGCCTGTAAAGCGGCGGTGCACAATCTTCTCGCGCAACGCGTCAGTGGGCTGATCATTA
ACTATCCGCTGGATGACCAGGATGCCATTGCTGTGGAAGCTGCCTGCACTAATGTTCCGGCGTTATTTCT
TGATGTCTCTGACCAGACACCCATCAACAGTATTATTTTCTCCCATGAAGACGGTACGCGACTGGGCGTG
GAGCATCTGGTCGCATTGGGTCACCAGCAAATCGCGCTGTTAGCGGGCCCATTAAGTTCTGTCTCGGCGC
GTCTGCGTCTGGCTGGCTGGCATAAATATCTCACTCGCAATCAAATTCAGCCGATAGCGGAACGGGAAGG
CGACTGGAGTGCCATGTCCGGTTTTCAACAAACCATGCAAATGCTGAATGAGGGCATCGTTCCCACTGCG
ATGCTGGTTGCCAACGATCAGATGGCGCTGGGCGCAATGCGCGCCATTACCGAGTCCGGGCTGCGCGTTG
GTGCGGATATCTCGGTAGTGGGATACGACGATACCGAAGACAGCTCATGTTATATCCCGCCGTTAACCAC
CATCAAACAGGATTTTCGCCTGCTGGGGCAAACCAGCGTGGACCGCTTGCTGCAACTCTCTCAGGGCCAG
GCGGTGAAGGGCAATCAGCTGTTGCCCGTCTCACTGGTGAAAAGAAAAACCACGCTAGCGCCCAATACGC
AAACCGCCTCTCCCCGCGCGTTGGCCGATTCATTAATGCAGCTGGCACGACAGGTTTCCCGACTGGAAAG
CGGGCAGTGAGCGCAACGCAATTAATGTAAGTTAGCTCACTCATTAGGCACCCCAGGCTTTACACTTTAT
GCTTCCGGCTCGTATGTTGTGTGGAATTGTGAGCGGATAACAATTTCACACAGGAAACAGCTATGACCAT
GATTACGGATTCACTGGCCGTCGTTTTACAACGTCGTGACTGGGAAAACCCTGGCGTTACCCAACTTAAT
CGCCTTGCAGCACATCCCCCTTTCGCCAGCTGGCGTAATAGCGAAGAGGCCCGCACCGATCGCCCTTCCC
AACAGTTGCGCAGCCTGAATGGCGAATGGCGCTTTGCCTGGTTTCCGGCACCAGAAGCGGTGCCGGAAAG
CTGGCTGGAGTGCGATCTTCCTGAGGCCGATACTGTCGTCGTCCCCTCAAACTGGCAGATGCACGGTTAC
GATGCGCCCATCTACACCAACGTGACCTATCCCATTACGGTCAATCCGCCGTTTGTTCCCACGGAGAATC
CGACGGGTTGTTACTCGCTCACATTTAATGTTGATGAAAGCTGGCTACAGGAAGGCCAGACGCGAATTAT
TTTTGATGGCGTTGGAATTAGCTTATCGACTGCACGGTGCACCAATGCTTCTGGCGTCAGGCAGCCATCG
GAAGCTGTGGTATGGCTGTGCAGGTCGTAAATCACTGCATAATTCGTGTCGCTCAAGGCGCACTCCCGTT
CTGGATAATGTTTTTTGCGCCGACATCATAACGGTTCTGGCAAATATTCTGAAATGAGCTGTTGACAATT
AATCATCGGCTCGTATAATGTGTGGAATTGTGAGCGGATAACAA
